>Addgene plasmid #177946 | CoV2-N-P13L | addgene full sequence | sequence record 348197 | Addgene NGS Result
GTGTGTTGGAGGTCGCTGAGTAGTGCGCGAGCAAAATTTAAGCTACAACAAGGCAAGGCTTGACCGACAA
TTGCATGAAGAATCTGCTTAGGGTTAGGCGTTTTGCGCTGCTTCGCGATGTACGGGCCAGATATACGCGT
TGACATTGATTATTGACTAGTTATTAATAGTAATCAATTACGGGGTCATTAGTTCATAGCCCATATATGG
AGTTCCGCGTTACATAACTTACGGTAAATGGCCCGCCTGGCTGACCGCCCAACGACCCCCGCCCATTGAC
GTCAATAATGACGTATGTTCCCATAGTAACGCCAATAGGGACTTTCCATTGACGTCAATGGGTGGAGTAT
TTACGGTAAACTGCCCACTTGGCAGTACATCAAGTGTATCATATGCCAAGTACGCCCCCTATTGACGTCA
ATGACGGTAAATGGCCCGCCTGGCATTATGCCCAGTACATGACCTTATGGGACTTTCCTACTTGGCAGTA
CATCTACGTATTAGTCATCGCTATTACCATGGTGATGCGGTTTTGGCAGTACATCAATGGGCGTGGATAG
CGGTTTGACTCACGGGGATTTCCAAGTCTCCACCCCATTGACGTCAATGGGAGTTTGTTTTGGCACCAAA
ATCAACGGGACTTTCCAAAATGTCGTAACAACTCCGCCCCATTGACGCAAATGGGCGGTAGGCGTGTACG
GTGGGAGGTCTATATAAGCAGAGCTCTCTGGCTAACTAGAGAACCCACTGCTTACTGGCTTATCGAAATT
AATACGACTCACTATAGGGAGACCCAAGCTGGCTAGCCTTCCATTTCAGGTGTCGTGAGGATCTATTTCC
GGTGAATTCGCCGCCACCATGAGCGATAACGGCCCCCAAAACCAACGGAATGCCCTGCGGATAACATTTG
GTGGCCCTAGTGATTCCACAGGAAGTAACCAAAACGGAGAACGGTCTGGAGCCCGCTCTAAACAGAGGCG
ACCACAGGGATTGCCAAATAACACAGCGTCATGGTTTACAGCCCTGACTCAACATGGAAAGGAGGACTTG
AAATTTCCACGAGGACAGGGTGTACCAATAAACACAAACAGTAGTCCAGACGATCAGATCGGGTATTATA
GAAGGGCCACGAGACGCATCAGAGGTGGAGATGGTAAAATGAAAGATCTCAGTCCGCGCTGGTACTTTTA
TTATTTGGGAACCGGCCCAGAAGCGGGCCTCCCATATGGAGCCAATAAGGACGGGATTATATGGGTGGCT
ACAGAGGGAGCCCTCAATACGCCAAAAGATCACATCGGAACAAGAAACCCTGCTAATAATGCCGCAATCG
TGCTGCAGTTGCCTCAGGGGACGACGCTTCCTAAAGGCTTTTACGCAGAAGGATCACGCGGCGGCAGCCA
AGCATCCTCAAGGTCTAGTTCCAGAAGTCGAAACAGCTCCAGAAACTCCACACCAGGGTCCAGTAGGGGC
ACAAGTCCGGCGCGGATGGCGGGCAACGGCGGAGACGCCGCACTCGCTCTGTTGCTCCTGGACCGGCTCA
ACCAACTTGAATCCAAGATGAGTGGTAAGGGACAGCAGCAACAAGGTCAAACCGTAACCAAGAAAAGCGC
TGCAGAAGCTTCTAAAAAACCTCGACAAAAACGGACCGCTACGAAGGCATATAACGTTACTCAAGCCTTC
GGGAGACGAGGGCCGGAGCAAACCCAGGGGAATTTTGGAGATCAGGAGCTCATCCGGCAAGGGACAGATT
ACAAACATTGGCCTCAAATCGCTCAGTTCGCGCCGTCCGCAAGTGCTTTTTTCGGAATGTCTCGCATCGG
TATGGAAGTAACACCATCCGGGACATGGCTCACTTATACCGGCGCCATCAAGCTGGACGACAAAGATCCA
AATTTCAAAGATCAGGTGATTCTCTTGAATAAACACATAGACGCGTATAAGACGTTTCCACCCACCGAAC
CCAAGAAGGACAAAAAGAAAAAAGCTGATGAAACACAAGCGTTGCCCCAGCGACAGAAGAAGCAGCAAAC
CGTCACCCTCCTGCCAGCCGCTGATCTCGATGACTTCTCCAAGCAACTTCAACAGTCCATGAGCTCAGCC
GATTCTACTCAGGCGTAACTCGAGTCTAGAGGGCCCGTTTAAACCCGCTGATCAGCCTCGACTGTGCCTT
CTAGTTGCCAGCCATCTGTTGTTTGCCCCTCCCCCGTGCCTTCCTTGACCCTGGAAGGTGCCACTCCCAC
TGTCCTTTCCTAATAAAATGAGGAAATTGCATCGCATTGTCTGAGTAGGTGTCATTCTATTCTGGGGGGT
GGGGTGGGGCAGGACAGCAAGGGGGAGGATTGGGAAGACAATAGCAGGCATGCTGGGGATGCGGTGGGCT
CTATGGCTTCTGAGGCGGAAAGAACCAGCTGGGGCTCTAGGGGGTATCCCC
[124 nt withheld, positions 2432-2555]
C
[91 nt withheld, positions 2557-2647]
A
[49 nt withheld, positions 2649-2697]
CCTTTGACGTTGGAGTCCACGTTCTTT
[37 nt withheld, positions 2725-2761]
ACCCTATCTCGGTCTATTCTTTTGATTTATAAGGGATTTTGCCGATTTCGGCCTATTGGTTAAAAAATGA
GCTGATTTAACAAAAATTTAACGCGAATTAATTCTGTGGAATGTGTGTCAGTTAGGGTGTGGAAAGTCCC
CAGGCTCCCCAGCAGGCAGAAGTATGCAAAGCATGCATCTCAATTAGTCAGCAACCAGGTGTGGAAAGTC
CCCAGGCTCCCCAGCAGGCAGAAGTATGCAAAGCATGCATCTCAATTAGTCAGCAACCATAGTCCCGCCC
CTAACTCCGCCCATCCCGCCCCTAACTCCGCCCAGTTCCGCCCATTCTCCGCCCCATGGCTGACTAATTT
TTTTTATTTATGCAGAGGCCGAGGCCGCCTCTGCCTCTGAGCTATTCCAGAAGTAGTGAGGAGGCTTTTT
TGGAGGCCTAGGCTTTTGCAAAAAGCTCCCGGGAGCTTGTATATCCATTTTCGGATCTGATCAAGAGACA
GGATGAGGATCGTTTCGCATGATTGAACAAGATGGATTGCACGCAGGTTCTCCGGCCGCTTGGGTGGAGA
GGCTATTCGGCTATGACTGGGCACAACAGACAATCGGCTGCTCTGATGCCGCCGTGTTCCGGCTGTCAGC
GCAGGGGCGCCCGGTTCTTTTTGTCAAGACCGACCTGTCCGGTGCCCTGAATGAACTGCAGGACGAGGCA
GCGCGGCTATCGTGGCTGGCCACGACGGGCGTTCCTTGCGCAGCTGTGCTCGACGTTGTCACTGAAGCGG
GAAGGGACTGGCTGCTATTGGGCGAAGTGCCGGGGCAGGATCTCCTGTCATCTCACCTTGCTCCTGCCGA
GAAAGTATCCATCATGGCTGATGCAATGCGGCGGCTGCATACGCTTGATCCGGCTACCTGCCCATTCGAC
CACCAAGCGAAACATCGCATCGAGCGAGCACGTACTCGGATGGAAGCCGGTCTTGTCGATCAGGATGATC
TGGACGAAGAGCATCAGGGGCTCGCGCCAGCCGAACTGTTCGCCAGGCTCAAGGCGCGCATGCCCGACGG
CGAGGATCTCGTCGTGACCCATGGCGATGCCTGCTTGCCGAATATCATGGTGGAAAATGGCCGCTTTTCT
GGATTCATCGACTGTGGCCGGCTGGGTGTGGCGGACCGCTATCAGGACATAGCGTTGGCTACCCGTGATA
TTGCTGAAGAGCTTGGCGGCGAATGGGCTGACCGCTTCCTCGTGCTTTACGGTATCGCCGCTCCCGATTC
GCAGCGCATCGCCTTCTATCGCCTTCTTGACGAGTTCTTCTGAGCGGGACTCTGGGGTTCGAAATGACCG
ACCAAGCGACGCCCAACCTGCCATCACGAGATTTCGATTCCACCGCCGCCTTCTATGAAAGGTTGGGCTT
CGGAATCGTTTTCCGGGACGCCGGCTGGATGATCCTCCAGCGCGGGGATCTCATGCTGGAGTTCTTCGCC
CACCCCAACTTGTTTATTGCAGCTTATAATGGTTACAAATAAAGCAATAGCATCACAAATTTCACAAATA
AAGCATTTTTTTCACTGCATTCTAGTTGTGGTTTGTCCAAACTCATCAATGTATCTTATCATGTCTGTAT
ACCGTCGACCTCTAGCTAGAGCTTGGCGTAATCATGGTCATAGCTGTTTCCTGTGTGAAATTGTTATCCG
CTCACAATTCCACACAACATACGAGCCGGAAGCATAAAGTGTAAAGCCTGGGGTGCCTAATGAGTGAGCT
AACTCACATTAATTGCGTTGCGCTCACTGCCCGCTTTCCAGTCGGGAAACCTGTCGTGCCAGCTGCATTA
ATGAATCGGCCAACGCGCGGGGAGAGGCGGTTTGCGTATTGGGCGCTCTTCCGCTTCCTCGCTCACTGAC
TCGCTGCGCTCGGTCGTTCGGCTGCGGCGAGCGGTATCAGCTCACTCAAAGGCGGTAATACGGTTATCCA
CAGAATCAGGGGATAACGCAGGAAAGAACATGTGAGCAAAAGGCCAGCAAAAGGCCAGGAACCGTAAAAA
GGCCGCGTTGCTGGCGTTTTTCCATAGGCTCCGCCCCCCTGACGAGCATCACAAAAATCGACGCTCAAGT
CAGAGGTGGCGAAACCCGACAGGACTATAAAGATACCAGGCGTTTCCCCCTGGAAGCTCCCTCGTGCGCT
CTCCTGTTCCGACCCTGCCGCTTACCGGATACCTGTCCGCCTTTCTCCCTTCGGGAAGCGTGGCGCTTTC
TCATAGCTCACGCTGTAGGTATCTCAGTTCGGTGTAGGTCGTTCGCTCCAAGCTGGGCTGTGTGCACGAA
CCCCCCGTTCAGCCCGACCGCTGCGCCTTATCCGGTAACTATCGTCTTGAGTCCAACCCGGTAAGACACG
ACTTATCGCCACTGGCAGCAGCCACTGGTAACAGGATTAGCAGAGCGAGGTATGTAGGCGGTGCTACAGA
GTTCTTGAAGTGGTGGCCTAACTACGGCTACACTAGAAGAACAGTATTTGGTATCTGCGCTCTGCTGAAG
CCAGTTACCTTCGGAAAAAGAGTTGGTAGCTCTTGATCCGGCAAACAAACCACCGCTGGTAGCGGTGGTT
TTTTTGTTTGCAAGCAGCAGATTACGCGCAGAAAAAAAGGATCTCAAGAAGATCCTTTGATCTTTTCTAC
GGGGTCTGACGCTCAGTGGAACGAAAACTCACGTTAAGGGATTTTGGTCATGAGATTATCAAAAAGGATC
TTCACCTAGATCCTTTTAAATTAAAAATGAAGTTTTAAATCAATCTAAAGTATATATGAGTAAACTTGGT
CTGACAGTTACCAATGCTTAATCAGTGAGGCACCTATCTCAGCGATCTGTCTATTTCGTTCATCCATAGT
TGCCTGACTCCCCGTCGTGTAGATAACTACGATACGGGAGGGCTTACCATCTGGCCCCAGTGCTGCAATG
ATACCGCGAGACCCACGCTCACCGGCTCCAGATTTATCAGCAATAAACCAGCCAGCCGGAAGGGCCGAGC
GCAGAAGTGGTCCTGCAACTTTATCCGCCTCCATCCAGTCTATTAATTGTTGCCGGGAAGCTAGAGTAAG
TAGTTCGCCAGTTAATAGTTTGCGCAACGTTGTTGCCATTGCTACAGGCATCGTGGTGTCACGCTCGTCG
TTTGGTATGGCTTCATTCAGCTCCGGTTCCCAACGATCAAGGCGAGTTACATGATCCCCCATGTTGTGCA
AAAAAGCGGTTAGCTCCTTCGGTCCTCCGATCGTTGTCAGAAGTAAGTTGGCCGCAGTGTTATCACTCAT
GGTTATGGCAGCACTGCATAATTCTCTTACTGTCATGCCATCCGTAAGATGCTTTTCTGTGACTGGTGAG
TACTCAACCAAGTCATTCTGAGAATAGTGTATGCGGCGACCGAGTTGCTCTTGCCCGGCGTCAATACGGG
ATAATACCGCGCCACATAGCAGAACTTTAAAAGTGCTCATCATTGGAAAACGTTCTTCGGGGCGAAAACT
CTCAAGGATCTTACCGCTGTTGAGATCCAGTTCGATGTAACCCACTCGTGCACCCAACTGATCTTCAGCA
TCTTTTACTTTCACCAGCGTTTCTGGGTGAGCAAAAACAGGAAGGCAAAATGCCGCAAAAAAGGGAATAA
GGGCGACACGGAAATGTTGAATACTCATACTCTTCCTTTTTCAATATTATTGAAGCATTTATCAGGGTTA
TTGTCTCATGAGCGGATACATATTTGAATGTATTTAGAAAAATAAACAAATAGGGGTTCCGCGCACATTT
CCCCGAAAAGTGCCACCTGACGTCGACGGATCGGGAGATCTCCCGATCCCCTATGGTGCACTCTCAGTAC
AATCTGCTCTGATGCCGCATAGTTAAGCCAGTATCTGCTCCCTGCTT
Features (pLannotate 1.2.2; 20 found; start..end, strand, type, name):
    142..521     +  enhancer       CMV enhancer: human cytomegalovirus immediate early enhancer
    522..725     +  promoter       CMV promoter: human cytomegalovirus (CMV) immediate early promoter
    721..754     +  LTR            5' LTR (truncated) (fragment): truncated 5' long terminal repeat (LTR) from HIV-1
    770..788     +  promoter       T7 promoter: promoter for bacteriophage T7 RNA polymerase
    859..2115    +  CDS            N: NCAP_SARS2 - Experimental evidence at protein level: Swiss-Prot protein existence level 1. Packages the positive strand viral genome RNA into a helical ribonucleocapsid (RNP) and plays a fundamental role during virion assembly through its interactions with the viral genome and membrane protein M. Plays an important role in enhancing the efficiency of subgenomic viral RNA transcription as well as viral replication (By similarity). May modulate transforming growth factor-beta signaling by binding host smad3 (By similarity). From Severe acute respiratory syndrome coronavirus 2 (2019-nCoV) (SARS-C
   2162..2386    +  polyA_signal   bGH poly(A) signal: bovine growth hormone polyadenylation signal
   2390..2411    +  promoter       SV40 promoter (fragment): SV40 enhancer and early promoter
   2432..2860    +  rep_origin     f1 ori (sequence partly withheld): f1 bacteriophage origin of replication; arrow indicates direction of (+) strand synthesis
   2874..3203    +  promoter       SV40 promoter: SV40 enhancer and early promoter
   3270..4061    +  CDS            neo: KKA2_KLEPN - Also known as kan, nptII. Experimental evidence at protein level: Swiss-Prot protein existence level 1. Resistance to kanamycin, neomycin, paromomycin, ribostamycin, butirosin and gentamicin B. From Klebsiella pneumoniae.
   4085..4243    +  CDS            ble (fragment): BLE_KLEPN - Experimental evidence at protein level: Swiss-Prot protein existence level 1. Binding protein with a strong affinity to the bleomycin family of antibiotics. Binds to CL990; an antimitotic-antibiotic compound. From Klebsiella pneumoniae.
   4238..4359    +  polyA_signal   SV40 poly(A) signal: SV40 polyadenylation signal
   4432..4448    -  protein_bind   lac operator: The lac repressor binds to the lac operator to inhibit transcription in E. coli. This inhibition can be relieved by adding lactose or isopropyl-β-D-thiogalactopyranoside (IPTG). lac repressor encoded by lacI
   4456..4486    -  promoter       lac promoter: promoter for the E. coli lac operon
   4501..4522    -  protein_bind   CAP binding site: CAP binding activates transcription in the presence of cAMP. E. coli catabolite activator protein
   4535..4627    -  CDS            lacI (fragment): lac repressor; lacI; The lac repressor binds to the lac operator to inhibit transcription in E. coli. This inhibition can be relieved by adding lactose or isopropyl-β-D-thiogalactopyranoside (IPTG).
   4810..5398    -  rep_origin     ori: high-copy-number ColE1/pMB1/pBR322/pUC origin of replication
   5569..6429    -  CDS            AmpR: β-lactamase; bla; confers resistance to ampicillin, carbenicillin, and related antibiotics
   6430..6534    -  promoter       AmpR promoter: bla
   6593..6645    -  misc_feature   bom (fragment): basis of mobility region from pBR322
