[The description below was written by a language model from this plasmid's Addgene catalogue record and pLannotate feature annotations shown in this document.]
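Description:
CoV2-N-P13L is a pcDNA3.1-based mammalian expression plasmid of about 6.7 kb that drives transient expression of a codon-optimized SARS-CoV-2 nucleocapsid (N) gene carrying the P13L substitution. It is maintained in E. coli through a high-copy ColE1/pUC-type origin and selected with ampicillin via the β-lactamase gene and its own promoter. An f1 origin is also present, along with short lac promoter/operator remnants typical of this backbone family.

The N open reading frame, inserted by Gibson cloning, sits downstream of the human cytomegalovirus immediate-early enhancer and promoter and is followed by the bovine growth hormone polyadenylation signal, giving strong constitutive expression in transfected mammalian cells. A T7 promoter lies between the CMV promoter and the coding sequence and could support in vitro transcription. No epitope tag or reporter is annotated on the insert. A separate SV40 early promoter–neomycin phosphotransferase–SV40 poly(A) cassette could provide G418 selection in mammalian cells, although the stated use is transient. The automated annotation also flags several short fragments (a truncated HIV-1 LTR, a bleomycin-resistance piece, lacI, bom). These are most likely backbone remnants or partial similarity matches rather than functional elements.

According to the record, the plasmid is used to generate RNA-packaging SARS-CoV-2 virus-like particles. N packages viral RNA into a ribonucleoprotein and contributes to particle assembly through its interaction with the membrane protein. Supplying a mutant N in this system allows the effect of the P13L change, one of the substitutions examined in evolved viral variants, to be assessed without using infectious virus. The other components needed to form the particles are not encoded on this construct.
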