Addgene plasmid #177946: CoV2-N-P13L
Purpose: Transient mammalian expression of codon optimized SARS-CoV-2 Nucleocapsid (P13L). Used for generating RNA packaging virus-like particles.
Depositing lab: Jennifer Doudna. Depositing organization: J. David Gladstone Institutes. Publication: Rapid assessment of SARS-CoV-2 evolved variants using virus-like particles. Syed AM, Taha TY, Tabata T, Chen IP, Ciling A, Khalid MM, Sreekumar B, Chen PY, Hayashi JM, Soczek KM, Ott M, Doudna JA. Science. 2021 Nov 4:eabl6184. doi: 10.1126/science.abl6184. PubMed 34735219.
Backbone
  Vector backbone: pcDNA3.1
  Vector type: Mammalian Expression
Growth in bacteria
  Bacterial resistance: Ampicillin, 100 μg/mL
  Growth temperature: 37°C
  Growth strain: DH5alpha
  Copy number: High Copy
Gene/Insert
  Gene/Insert name: SARS-CoV-2 Nucleocapsid (P13L)
  Species: Other
  Mutation: P13L
  Entrez Gene: N (a.k.a. GU280_gp10)
  Cloning method: Gibson Cloning
Terms and licenses: Academic/Nonprofit Terms; Industry Terms: Not Available to Industry
Depositor comments: Please visit https://www.biorxiv.org/content/10.1101/2021.08.05.455082v1 for bioRxv preprint.
How to cite: CoV2-N-P13L was a gift from Jennifer Doudna (Addgene plasmid # 177946 ; http://n2t.net/addgene:177946 ; RRID:Addgene_177946)
